Addgene plasmid #243737: pAWP78-PVCpnf_pvc13-Ad5_pvc8-Cas9
Purpose: PVC structural operon - tail fiber (Pvc13) retargeted with Ad5 knob - spike base (Pvc8) loaded with Cas9 on CTD
Depositing lab: Feng Zhang. Depositing organization: Broad Institute. Publication: Targeted delivery of diverse biomolecules with engineered bacterial nanosyringes. Kreitz J, Yang V, Friedrich MJ, Pham J, Macrae RK, Zhang F. Nat Biotechnol. 2025 Aug 12. doi: 10.1038/s41587-025-02774-x. PubMed 40796978.
Backbone
  Vector backbone: pAWP78
  Vector type: Bacterial Expression
Growth in bacteria
  Bacterial resistance: Kanamycin, 50 μg/mL
  Growth temperature: 37°C
  Growth strain: EPI300
  Copy number: Low Copy
Gene/Insert
  Gene/Insert name: pvc13-Ad5_pvc8-Cas9
  Species: Synthetic
  Cloning method: Gibson Cloning
Terms and licenses: Academic/Nonprofit Terms; Industry Terms: Not Available to Industry
Depositor comments: Please note: This plasmid contains an A468T mutation in pvc15 ATPase, an E291G mutation in trfA, and a single nucleotide mutation in traJ. These mutations are not known to impact plasmid function.
How to cite: pAWP78-PVCpnf_pvc13-Ad5_pvc8-Cas9 was a gift from Feng Zhang (Addgene plasmid # 243737 ; http://n2t.net/addgene:243737 ; RRID:Addgene_243737)
