[The description below was written by a language model from this plasmid's Addgene catalogue record and pLannotate feature annotations shown in this document.]
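Description:
pAWP78-PVCpnf_pvc13-Ad5_pvc8-Cas9 is a roughly 30 kb bacterial expression plasmid built on the pAWP78 backbone. It carries the structural operon of a Photorhabdus virulence cassette (PVC), a contractile, syringe-like protein injection complex. The backbone has broad-host-range IncP features: oriV with its activating replication protein trfA, plus oriT and traJ, which allow conjugative mobilization. The annotation also finds a ColE1/pMB1-type origin, although the catalogue lists the plasmid as low copy. Selection is by kanamycin through the aph(3')-Ia gene, and a short tetR fragment is present, apparently as a backbone remnant. The promoter driving the operon is not stated in the record. The automated feature table leaves most of the PVC genes unannotated, labelling only two heterologous segments within the large insert.

Those two segments correspond to the engineered modifications. The first is a Streptococcus pyogenes Cas9 coding sequence, which according to the record is fused to the C-terminal domain of the spike base protein Pvc8, so that Cas9 is loaded into the particle as a structural fusion. The second is a fragment of the adenovirus 5 fiber protein, the knob domain, which is inserted into the tail fiber Pvc13. This knob binds the CXADR receptor and so changes which cells the particle recognizes. Together the modifications yield a nanosyringe assembled in bacteria that is intended to deliver Cas9 protein to targeted cells, in line with the associated work on engineered bacterial nanosyringes for biomolecule delivery. The depositor notes point mutations in the pvc15 ATPase (A468T), trfA (E291G) and traJ, none of which is known to affect plasmid function.
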