Features (pLannotate 1.2.2; 9 found; start..end, strand, type, name):
    338..1153    -  CDS            KanR: aminoglycoside phosphotransferase; aph(3')-Ia; confers resistance to kanamycin in bacteria or G418 (Geneticin®) in eukaryotes
   1285..1437    -  CDS            tetR (fragment): TETR1_ECOLX - Experimental evidence at protein level: Swiss-Prot protein existence level 1. TetR is the repressor of the tetracycline resistance element; its N-terminal region forms a helix-turn-helix structure and binds DNA. Binding of tetracycline to TetR reduces the repressor affinity for the tetracycline resistance gene (tetA) promoter operator sites. From Escherichia coli.
   1457..2605    -  CDS            trfA: trans-acting replication protein that binds to and activates oriV
   2877..3248    -  CDS            traJ: oriT-recognizing protein; traJ
   3281..3390    -  oriT           oriT: incP origin of transfer
   3543..4174    +  rep_origin     oriV: incP origin of replication
   4483..5070    +  rep_origin     ori: high-copy-number ColE1/pMB1/pBR322/pUC origin of replication
  12902..17005   +  CDS            cas9: CAS9_STRP1 - Also known as csn1 From Streptococcus pyogenes serotype M1.
  24194..24886   +  CDS            SPIKE_ADE05 (fragment): Experimental evidence at protein level: Swiss-Prot protein existence level 1. Forms spikes that protrude from each vertex of the icosahedral capsid. Interacts with host coxsackievirus and adenovirus receptor CXADR located at the cell tight junctions to provide virion initial attachment to target cell. The fiber protein binds to CXADR with a higher affinity than CXADR binds to itself, thereby blocking the cell-cell adhesion function of CXADR dimers and leading to local disruption of the tight junction. Fiber protein present on neo- synthesized particles may thus disrupt the junctional integrity
>Addgene plasmid #243737 | pAWP78-PVCpnf_pvc13-Ad5_pvc8-Cas9 | addgene full sequence | sequence record 487008 | Addgene NGS Result
GAGATGATGATAAGAATGGTCAGTCACCAGATAAAATGATCTCTGGTCAATTTTAGGAAAGCTGAAAAAA
CCTGACCAAATGCGTCGTAAATTCTATGCTTAGAAGACTCGGTGCCAGTGTAATACCTAAGATATGGTTT
TTATTTCCATATCTGTTCGAAAACTTAGAAATAACAAGTTCAACAATAACCAGGGACTTTAAATATCGGA
TCCTTGTCGGGAAGATGCGTGATCTGATCCTTCAACTCAGCAAAAGTTCGATTTATTCAACAAAGCCGCC
GTCCCGTCAAGTCAGCGTAATGCTCTGCCAGTGTTACAACCAATTAACCAATTCTGATTAGAAAAACTCA
TCGAGCATCAAATGAAACTGCAATTTATTCATATCAGGATTATCAATACCATATTTTTGAAAAAGCCGTT
TCTGTAATGAAGGAGAAAACTCACCGAGGCAGTTCCATAGGATGGCAAGATCCTGGTATCGGTCTGCGAT
TCCGACTCGTCCAACATCAATACAACCTATTAATTTCCCCTCGTCAAAAATAAGGTTATCAAGTGAGAAA
TCACCATGAGTGACGACTGAATCCGGTGAGAATGGCAAAAGCTTATGCATTTCTTTCCAGACTTGTTCAA
CAGGCCAGCCATTACGCTCGTCATCAAAATCACTCGCATCAACCAAACCGTTATTCATTCGTGATTGCGC
CTGAGCGAGACGAAATACGCGATCGCTGTTAAAAGGACAATTACAAACAGGAATCGAATGCAACCGGCGC
AGGAACACTGCCAGCGCATCAACAATATTTTCACCTGAATCAGGATATTCTTCTAATACCTGGAATGCTG
TTTTCCCGGGGATCGCAGTGGTGAGTAACCATGCATCATCAGGAGTACGGATAAAATGCTTGATGGTCGG
AAGAGGCATAAATTCCGTCAGCCAGTTTAGTCTGACCATCTCATCTGTAACATCATTGGCAACGCTACCT
TTGCCATGTTTCAGAAACAACTCTGGCGCATCGGGCTTCCCATACAATCGATAGATTGTCGCACCTGATT
GCCCGACATTATCGCGAGCCCATTTATACCCATATAAATCAGCATCCATGTTGGAATTTAATCGCGGCCT
CGAGCAAGACGTTTCCCGTTGAATATGGCTCATAACACCCCTTGTATTACTGTTTATGTAAGCAGACAGT
TTTATTGTTCATGATGATATATTTTTATCTTGTGCAATGTAACATCAGAGATTTTGAGACACAACGTGGC
TTTCGACTTCCGGCAAGCTATACGCGCCCTAGAATTGTCAATTTTAATCCTCTGTTTATCGGCAGTTCGT
AGAGCGCGCCGTGCGTCCCGAGCGATACTGAGCGAAGCAAGTGCGTCGAGCAGTGCCCGCTTGTTCCTGA
AATGCCAGTAAAGCGCTGGCTGCTGAACCCCCAGCCGGAACTGACCCCACAAGGCCCTAGCGTTTGCAAT
GCACCAGGTCATCATTGACCCAGGCGTGTTCCACCAGGCCGCTGCCTCGCAACTCTTCGCAGGCTTCGCC
GACCTGCTCGCGCCACTTCTTCACGCGGGTGGAATCCGATCCGCACATGAGGCGGAAGGTTTCCAGCTTG
AGCGGGTACGGCTCCCGGTGCGAGCTGAAATAGTCGAACATCCGTCGGGCCGTCGGCGACAGCTTGCGGT
ACTTCTCCCATATGAATTTCGTGTAGTGGTCGCCAGCAAACAGCACGACGATTCCCTCGTCGATCAGGAC
CTGGCAACGGGACGTTTTCTTGCCACGGTCCAGGACGCGGAAGCGGTGCAGCAGCGACACCGATTCCAGG
TGCCCAACGCGGTCGGACGTGAAGCCCATCGCCGTCGCCTGTAGGCGCGACAGGCATTCCTCGGCCTTCG
TGTAATACCGGCCATTGATCGACCAGCCCAGGTCCTGGCAAAGCTCGTAGAACGTGAAGGTGATCGGCTC
GCCGATAGGGGTGCGCTTCGCGTACTCCAACACCTGCTGCCACACCAGTTCGTCATCGTCGGCCCGCAGC
TCGACGCCGGTGTAGGTGATCTTCACGTCCTTGTTGACGTGGAAAATGACCTTGTTTTGCAGCGCCTCGC
GCGGGATTTTCTTGTTGCGCGTGGTGAACAGGGCAGAGCGGGCCGTGTCGTTTGGCATCGCTCGCATCGT
GTCCGGCCACGGCGCAATATCGAACAAGGAAAGCTGCATTTCCTTGATCTGCTGCTTCGTGTGTTTCAGC
AACGCGGCCTGCTTGGCCTCGCTGACCTGTTTTGCCAGGTCCTCGCCGGCGGTTTTTCGCTTCTTGGTCG
TCATAGTTCCTCGCGTGTCGATGGTCATCGACTTCGCCAAACCTGCCGCCTCCTGTTCGAGACGACGCGA
ACGCTCCACGGCGGCCGATGGCGCGGGCAGGGCAGGGGGAGCCAGTTGCACGCTGTCGCGCTCGATCTTG
GCCGTAGCTTGCTGGACCATCGAGCCGACGGACTGGAAGGTTTCGCGGGGCGCACGCATGACGGTGCGGC
TTGCGATGGTTTCGGCATCCTCGGCGGAAAACCCCGCGTCGATCAGTTCTTGCCTGTATGCCTTCCGGTC
AAACGTCCGATTCATTCACCCTCCTTGCGGGATTGCCCCGACTCACGCCGGGGCAATGTGCCCTTATTCC
TGATTTGACCCGCCTGGTGCCTTGGTGTCCAGATAATCCACCTTATCGGCAATGAAGTCGGTCCCGTAGA
CCGTCTGGCCGTCCTTCTCGTACTTGGTATTCCGAATCTTGCCCTGCACGAATACCAGCTCCGCGAAGTC
GCTCTTCTTGATGGAGCGCATGGGGACGTGCTTGGCAATCACGCGCACCCCCCGGCCGTTTTAGCGGCTA
AAAAAGTCATGGCTCTGCCCTCGGGCGGACCACGCCCATCATGACCTTGCCAAGCTCTTCCTGCTTCTCT
TCGATCTTCGCCAGCAGGGCGAGGATCGTGGCATCACCGAACCGCGCCGTGCGCGGGTCGTCGGTGAGCC
AGAGTTTCAGCAGGCCGCCCAGGCGGCCCAGGTCGCCATTGATGCGGGCCAGCTCGCGGACGTGCTCATA
GTCCACGACGCCCGTGATTTTGTAGCCCTGGCCGACGGCCAGCAGGTAGGCCTACAGGCTCATGCCGGCC
GCCGCCGCCTTTTCCTCAATCGCTCTTCGTTCGTCTGGAAGGCAGTACACCTTGATAGGTGGGCTGCCCT
TCCTGGTTGGCTTGGTTTCATCAGCCATCCGCTTGCCCTCATCTGTTACGCCGGCGGTAGCCGGCCAGCC
TCGCAGAGCAGGATTCCCGTTGAGCACCGCCAGGTGCGAATAAGGGACAGTGAAGAAGGAACACCCGCTC
GCGGGTGGGCCTACTTCACCTATCCTGCCCGGCTGACGCCGTTGGATACACCAAGGAAAGTCTACACGAA
CCCTTTGGCAAAATCCTGTATATCGTGCGAAAAAGGATGGATATACCGAAAAAATCGCTATAATGACCCC
GAAGCAGGGTTATGCAGCGGAAAAGATCCGTCGACCCTTTCCGACGCTCACCGGGCTGGTTGCCCTCGCC
GCTGGGCTGGCGGCCGTCTATGGCCCTGCAAACGCGCCAGAAACGCCGTCGAAGCCGTGTGCGAGACACC
GCGGCCGCCGGCGTTGTGGATACCTCGCGGAAAACTTGGCCCTCACTGACAGATGAGGGGCGGACGTTGA
CACTTGAGGGGCCGACTCACCCGGCGCGGCGTTGACAGATGAGGGGCAGGCTCGATTTCGGCCGGCGACG
TGGAGCTGGCCAGCCTCGCAAATCGGCGAAAACGCCTGATTTTACGCGAGTTTCCCACAGATGATGTGGA
CAAGCCTGGGGATAAGTGCCCTGCGGTATTGACACTTGAGGGGCGCGACTACTGACAGATGAGGGGCGCG
ATCCTTGACACTTGAGGGGCAGAGTGCTGACAGATGAGGGGCGCACCTATTGACATTTGAGGGGCTGTCC
ACAGGCAGAAAATCCAGCATTTGCAAGGGTTTCCGCCCGTTTTTCGGCCACCGCTAACCTGTCTTTTAAC
CTGCTTTTAAACCAATATTTATAAACCTTGTTTTTAACCAGGGCTGCGCCCTGTGCGCGTGACCGCGCAC
GCCGAAGGGGGGTGCCCCCCCTTCTCGAACCCTCCCGGCCCGCTAACGCGGGCCTCCCATCCCCCCAGGG
GCTGCGCCCCTCGGCCGCGAACGGCCTCACCCCAAAAATGGCAGCCAAGCTGACCCGCTAGGGACGTGAA
GTCGATTCCTTCGATGGTTAGCAATCAAAGACTCAGAGTGCTGTCTGGAGCGTGAATCTAACGGTACGTA
TCTCGATTGCTCGGTCGCTATTCGCACTCTGCGAAAGTTCGTACCGCTCATTCACTAGGTTGCGAATCAT
GACCAAAATCCCTTAACGTGAGTTTTCGTTCCACTGAGCGTCAGACCCCGTAGAAAAGATCAAAGGATCT
TCTTGAGATCCTTTTTTTCTGCGCGTAATCTGCTGCTTGCAAACAAAAAAACCACCGCTACCAGCGGTGG
TTTGTTTGCCGGATCAAGAGCTACCAACTCTTTTTCCGAAGGTAACTGGCTTCAGCAGAGCGCAGATACC
AAATACTGTTCTTCTAGTGTAGCCGTAGTTAGGCCACCACTTCAAGAACTCTGTAGCACCGCCTACATAC
CTCGCTCTGCTAATCCTGTTACCAGTGGCTGCTGCCAGTGGCGATAAGTCGTGTCTTACCGGGTTGGACT
CAAGACGATAGTTACCGGATAAGGCGCAGCGGTCGGGCTGAACGGGGGTTCGTGCACACAGCCCAGCTTG
GAGCGAACGACCTACACCGAACTGAGATACCTACAGCGTGAGCTATGAGAAAGCGCCACGCTTCCCGAAG
GGAGAAAGGCGGACAGGTATCCGGTAAGCGGCAGGGTCGGAACAGGAGAGCGCACGAGGGAGCTTCCAGG
GGGAAACGCCTGGTATCTTTATAGTCCTGTCGGGTTTCGCCACCTCTGACTTGAGCGTCGATTTTTGTGA
TGCTCGTCAGGGGGGCGGAGCCTATGGAAAAACGCCAGCAACGCGGCCTTTTTACGGTTCCTGGCCTTTT
GCTGGCCTTTTGCTCACATGTTCTTTCCTGCGTTATCCCCTGATTCTGTGGATAACCGTATTACCGCCTT
TGAGTGAGCTGTCGCGAATGCATCTAGATATAATTACATCTTCATCATTCGGTATTTTAAATGACATATA
TCCTCCTTCCGAATAGTTTTAATGGTGATGTTCGATTGGACAGTGTTTTCCATTATTAAAATTTTAAGTA
TCACATCATGTTTAATGAAGGATTGATGTTTATTAGAATATTCATAATAGCTTTGTCTTTGCCTCTATGT
AAATGAAATTGCATAAAAAGCAAATTGCATTATTGGCAATGTACTTATTCTGGATTTTTCGGCACGATAA
ATTATTGGTGTAAGTTTTATATCATGAGTAAAAATTCGGAATGATATTCCTGTCATTTTGTGGCGGTAGC
GTTACTCAAGATATTATCCTACATCATATGTTGATTATTGTAATCAATCGAGCTATTTTTTGTCTAAAAA
GGGGCTTTTATGTCTACAAGTACATCTCAAATTGCGGTTGAATATCCTATTCCTGTCTATCGCTTTATTG
TTTCTGTCGGAGATGAGAAAATTCCATTTAATAGTGTTTCAGGATTAGATATTAGTTATGACACCATTGA
ATACCGAGATGGTGTTGGTAATTGGTTCAAAATGCCGGGTCAGAGTCAGAGCACTAATATCACCTTGCGT
AAAGGCGTTTTCCCGGGGAAAACAGAACTGTTTGATTGGATTAACTCTATTCAGCTTAATCAGGTAGAGA
AAAAGGATATTACCATCAGTTTAACTAATGATGCAGGTACCGAATTATTAATGACCTGGAATGTTTCTAA
TGCTTTTCCCACTTCATTGACTTCACCTTCATTTGATGCCACCAGTAATGATATTGCAGTACAGGAAATT
ACGCTGATGGCAGATCGGGTGATTATGCAGGCTGTTTGAAGCATTGATATTTAATCATCTCATATAAGGG
AACTTTTATGACAACCGTTACCAGTTATCCTGGCGTTTATATTGAAGAATTAAATAGCCTGGCCTTGTCA
GTTTCAAATAGCGCCACAGCGGTTCCTGTTTTTGCTGTGGACGAACAAAACCAATATATTAGTGAAGATA
ATGCAATCCGTATTAATTCGTGGATGGATTATCTTAATCTGATTGGCAATTTTAATAATGAAGACAAATT
AGATGTTTCTGTGCGTGCTTATTTTGCCAATGGAGGTGGATATTGTTATCTCGTCAAAACAACGAGTTTA
GAAAAAATTATTCCAACCTTGGATGATGTAACCTTATTGGTTGCTGCGGGCGAAGATATTAAAACGACAG
TAGATGTTTTATGTCAGCCAGGAAAAGGGTTATTCGCAGTCTTTGATGGCCCTGAAACAGAGTTGACTAT
CAACGGTGCGGAAGAGGCAAAACAAGCCTATACCGCCACACCATTCGCTGCGGTTTATTATCCTTGGTTG
AAAGCGGATTGGGCTAACATAGATATTCCACCCAGTGCAGTGATGGCGGGAGTTTATGCATCGGTGGATT
TATCCCGTGGTGTATGGAAAGCGCCTGCCAATGTTGCGTTGAAAGGGGGCCTGGAACCTAAATTTTTAGT
CACGGATGAATTGCAGGGTGAATATAACACTGGCCGCGCTATCAATATGATTCGTAATTTCAGTAACACA
GGTACTACGGTTTGGGGTGCAAGAACCCTGGAAGATAAAGACAATTGGCGTTATGTTCCAGTGCGACGCT
TGTTTAATTCTGTGGAGCGGGATATCAAGCGTGCCATGAGCTTTGCTATGTTCGAGCCTAATAATCAGCC
TACTTGGGAGCGGGTACGGGCGGCGATTAGCAACTACCTTTATAGCCTGTGGCAACAGGGGGGATTAGCT
GGCAGCAAAGAAGAAGACGCTTATTTTGTGCAAATTGGTAAAGGTATAACGATGACACAGGAGCAGATTG
ATGCAGGGCAAATGATTGTTAAAGTCGGTTTGGCTGCTGTACGGCCTGCGGAATTTATCATTCTCCAGTT
TACGCAAGATGTAGAACAGCGTTAATCATATGATTATGAGGAGTTATCATGTCTGCTATTCTGAAAGCGC
CTGGCGTTTATATTGAAGAAGACGCTTCCCTAGCGTTGTCTGTCAGTAACAGCGCGACTGCCGTGCCTGT
TTTTATCGGAAAATTTACTCCGACAGTGGTTGATTCAATCCAAGTCTGTACCCGTATCAGCAACTGGCTT
GAATTCACTTCCTCTTTTTCCCTAGCTCCAACAGTCGAGATTGTTGTCCAATCTAACACTGAATCTGAAT
CTGAATCTGAAACTTACCACTATATTGAGACAATCAATTTATCTCCAGCTGTGGAAGCATTGCGACTCTA
TTTTCAAAATGGCGGAGGAGCTTGCTATATCTACCCATTAAATGATGCTGAAGATGAATTGGTTCTGGCG
GCCATACCAGAAGTCATTGAACAGAAAGGTGATATTACTCTGTTGGTTTGCCCGGAACTCGATCTGGATT
ACAAAACTAAGATCTATGGCGCAGTGAGCTCACTGTTGAATGATAACAAAGTGGGCTATTTCCTGATTGC
GGATAGCAATGATGGAGAATCTGTGTCAGGAGTATGGAATAGTGCTAAGGCCGCCGCCTATTATCCCCAG
TTGGAAACTAACCTAAAATTTTCCACGTTGCCTGGGGATAAGGACATTCGTATCAGCGGTTATCAGGATG
ATGATGAAACACATAAACCGAAAAACTTGGATGAGCTCAGGACAATCAACGAGGCGTTGGCACAGGATAT
TGATGCAAGATTGCTCGAGGAGAAACAACGTGCTGTCATCATTCCGCCAAGTGCTGCCATTGCGGGCATT
TATTGCCAAACGGATAATCGTCGCGGTGTTTGGAAAGCGCCAGCCAACGTTGCGCTCACAGGGATCGGGA
GTTTGCTTGATAAGGTAGACGATGAACGGCAGGGAGAGATGAATGACAAGGGAATCAATGTCATCCGTTC
ATTTACCGACCGTGGTTTTATGGTCTGGGGAGCCCGTACTTGTGTGGACGCTGCCAACATCAGCTGGCGT
TATATTCCTGTTCGTCGCCTGTTCAATTCCGTTGAACGAGATATCCGCCAGGCGCTGCGCGCTGTGTTGT
TTGAAACTAATAGTCAGCCTACCTGGGTACGTGCTAAGGCTGCCGTTGATCAATATCTTTATACCCTTTG
GCAGAAAAATGCATTGATGGGTGCTCGCCCGGAAGAAGCTTATTTTGTGCAAATTGGTCAGGATATCACC
ATGTCCGAGGCTGATATTAAACAGGGTAAGATGATCATGACTGTTGGTTTGGCAGCAGTGCGGCCAGCTG
AGTTCATCATTCTGCAATTTACGCAGGATGTTGTTCAGTAATCTCCATGACTAAACGCCAGGCACTGTAT
TGACAGTGCCTACTCTAACCATCTTGGAGGAGGTGATGATGATGGAGAGACTCCAACCGGGTGTGACTTT
AACAGAAAGTATAATCACGATGGGTCAGCAAGAGATACCCAGTGCTGTGCCGGTGTTTATTGGTTACACC
GTTCGTTATCCGGAACAATCGGAAGCATCAGTCCGTATCGACAGTTTGGCCGAGTATACCAGCCTGTTTG
GTGACGACCATGTGATGATGTTTGCTGTCAGGCACTATTTTGATAATGGCGGGCAACAGGCATTTGTTTT
ACCCCTGAAGGACAATATGCCATCAGTGGAGATGACCACAGCTGAAGCGGAAAATCTGATAGCCGCATTG
CGCTCTGCTACGGTTAGCGAAGCCATTGGTGGGCATAGTCAGATTACACTGATTTTGGTACCGGATATGG
CTCGGCTTAATGACAGTGATATTGATGACTCCTCAACCCAGGTAAGCCTGTGGTCCCAAGGCTGGGAGGC
GCTGCTGCAATTGAGTCAGGTTAGGCCCAACCTCTTTGTGCTGTTAGATGCGCCGGATAATGTTGAACAG
GCGCAGAAGTGTATGACAACGCTATCGTCAGATTATCGTCAATGGGGGGCAGCATATTGGCCTCGTCTGG
AAACTACCTATCAGAAAGAAATATCTGGCAAGGACAATGAATCTCAGGGAATTTTCCAGGGGACTGTTCT
ATCACCCACAGCCGCGGTCGCAGCGGTAATTCAACGCACGGATAACGACGCGGGTGTTTGGAAAGCACCG
GCCAATATTGCCTTATCCCAGGTTATTCGACCTGTTAAATCTTATCTTCAGGGAAGTGTACTGTTTAACA
GCAGCGGCACTTCGCTCAATGTGATCCGCAGTTTCCCAGGTAAGGGCATACGGGTATGGGGATGCCGCAC
TCTGGAAAACACGGATAATACGCAGTGGCGCTATCTGCAAACACGTCGGCTGGTTTCCTATGTAACAGCG
CATTTGACCCAATTGGCTCGCATGTATGTCTTCGAGCCAAATAATGAACTTACCTGGATGAAGTTAAAAG
GACAAAGTTACAACTGGTTACGGCAATTATGGTTGCAGGGTGGCTTGTATGGTTCACAGGAGGATGAGGC
ATTTAACATTCTGTTAGGCGTAAACGAGACGATGACTGAGGATGATGTTCGTGCAGGAAAAATGATCATG
AAAGTTGAGTTGGCTGTGTTGTTTCCTGCCGAATTTATTGAGATCAGTTTGGTGTTTAATACCCAAACAG
AGGCGCTGTCTTAAGAAGGAAAAAGTACGATGAACGATTATTACACACCCGTGGTATCCCATCGTTTTAT
GGCGAGTTTTATTTTTAACCGCATTCCCGATCCGCTGGATATTCGTTTTCAGCGTATCTCTGGCCTTAGT
CGGGAACTACAGGTGACTCAGTACAGTGAGGGAGGAGAAAATGCCCGTAATAACTATTTAGCTGAGAAAA
TCCAACACGGTACGTTGACTTTGGAACGGGGCGTGATGACAGTCTCGCCATTGACCTGGATGTTTGATCG
GGTATTGAGTGGTGAAAAAATCGCTTATGCCGATGTGGTGGTGATGCTACTGAATGAAAATTCACTGCCA
TTGTCCAGTTGGACGTTGAGCAATGCGCTGCCGGTACGCTGGCAAACCAGCGACTTTGACGCTAACAGCA
ATGCCATATTGGTGAATACCCTTGAATTGCGTTACCAGGATATGCGCTGGCTTGGAGTCAAAATATGACA
GTAGAAATCAGAGAGTTACTTATCCAGGCAAAGGTAGTGCCATCAACACGACCGACTGAATCAGAACGGC
AAAACCATTCTTTGATACAGGAAAGTCTGGATGAGGCGACTTGGGTGGAAACGATAAAACGCGAAGTGTT
GGCCGCATTACGCGATGAGGAAGGGTGGCGTCCATGAGTCTGATTGAACGTGGTTTAGCTAAGCTGACAA
TTAATGCTTATAAGGATAGGGAAGGGAAGATACGGGCAGGAACGTTGCAGGCCATGTATAACCCTGACTC
CTTGCAACTGGATTACCAAACGGATTATCAGCAATCCCAAGCGATTAATAGCGAAAAGCAAAGTAGCATT
TATGTACAGGCCAAGCCCGCAGGGTTATCACTTGAATTAATTTTTGATGCCACGATGCCGGGTAACAAAA
CCCCCATTGAAGAGCAGCTCATGCAGCTCAAGCAACTGTGCAGTGTGGATGCAACCAGTAACGAGACGCG
ATTCCTGCAAGTTAAATGGGGCAAAATGCGTTGGGAAAGTCGGGGTTACTTTGCTGGCAGGGCCAAGAGT
TTGTCTGTGAATTACACTTTGTTTGATCGTGATGCGACTCCCTTGAGGGTACGGGTAATATTGGCATTAG
TGGCTGATGAAAGTCTGGTGTTGCAGGAGACTGAACAAAATCTGCAATCTCCGGCAAAAATCGCATTACG
CATACAGGATGGGGTATCTCTGGCTCTGATGGCAGCCAGTACGGCATCAACATTGTCAGGCGGTGTGGAT
TATCTGACGCTGGCCTGGCAAAACGGTCTGGATAATCTCAATGGGTTCGTTCCGGGTGAAATATTGCAGG
CCACCAGGGGAGACGAATCATGAGCCACCAACTGAAAATTATTGCAGATGGTAAGGCACTGTCACTTTTG
GCCGCGGTAGATGTGGACACCTGTTATCGGGTTAACAGTATACCTTCTGCGACATTGAAACTGAGCGTAC
CGGATAGGCCACTCTCTTCTTTCAGTCAGACGGATGTTCAGACAGAACTGGCCCACTGTCAGGTAGGGAA
AACCCTGCGTCTGGAATTGATTGATGGTAGCAAAAAATGGGTGCTGTTTAATGGTCTTATTACCCGTAAG
GCTCTGAGAATTAAGAATAAGCAATTATTGCTCACTCTGGTTGTCAAGCATCGGTTGCAACTGATGGTGG
ATACCCAGCATTCACAGCTGTTTAAAGACAAAAGCGAAAAAGCGATCTTAAGCACGCTATTGAATCAGAC
CGGAATCAATGCTCGCTTCGGAAAGATAGCGGCGTTAGATCAAAAGCATGAACAGATGGTGCAATTTCGT
TGTTCAGACTGGCATTTTCTGTTGTGCCGACTGTCGGCAACCGGTGCATGGTTGTTACCTGCCATAGAAG
ACGTTCAGTTTGTTCAACCTGATGCTCTGAAATCAAACTCAGCCTATACCTTGAAGAGCAGGGGGGATGA
GAACAAAGACATCGTTGTCAAGGATGCTTACTGGCAGTTTGACAATCAAATCAACCCCGCTTTGCTGGAA
GTCAGTGGCTGGGATATCAGTAAGCAGCAGGTACAATCAGGCGGTCGCTACGGAAAAATCGCGTTGGGTA
AGGCGGCACTCTCTCCTGATGGATTGGCATCCCTTAATAAAACGGGTTGGGACATTTGTTATAGCAGTCC
GTTAACAACCCAGGAAAGCGGTTATCTGGCACAGGGATTATTGCTTAACCAGCGCATTTCTGGGGTGACA
GGAGAATTTTTGCTCAAAGGAGATGGGCGTTACCAGTTGGGAGACAACATTCAGCTGACTGGATTTGGTT
CACAGTTAGATGGTACGGCAAGCATTACTGAGGTTCGCCACCGTCTTAATCGGCGAATTGATTGGGAAAC
CACGGTGAGCATTGGTTTACAACATGAATATTTGCCGATATTACCTGATGCTCCCGAACTACATATTGCG
ACAGTAGCGAAATATCAGCAGGACAGTGCGGTGTTAAACCGTATCCCCATTATTCTGCCGGTACTGAATC
GTCCCAATGAATTTTTGTGGGCCAGATTGGGGAAACCTTATGCTAGCCATGAAAGCGGTTTCTGTTTTTA
CCCAGAGCCAGGTGACGAAGTTATTATTGGTTTTTTTGAAAATGATCCGCGTTATCCAGTTATTTTAGGT
GCTATGCATAATCCGAAAAATAAGGCCCCTTTTGAACCAACCCAAGATAATAGGGAAAAAGTATTGATCG
TTAAAAAAGGTGAAGCGCAACAACAATTAGTCATTGATGGCAAAGAGAAAATGATCCGAATTAATGCGGG
TGAAAATCAAATAATGCTTCAGCAAGATAAAGACATTTCTCTGTCAACGAAAAAAGAATTAACACTGAAA
GCGCAGACAATGAATGCCACGATGGATAAATCATTGGCAATGTCCGGGAAAAACAGTGTTGAAATCAAAG
GCGCAAAAATTAATCTTACCCAAGGTGGTTCAGGTGGTGGTGGTAGCGGTGGTGGCGGTTCTGGCGGTGG
CGGTAGTGGCGGAGGTGGAAGCGGAGGCGGTGGCAGTGGTGGTGCACCGAAAAAGAAACGCAAAGTTGGT
ATTCATGGTGTTCCGGCAGCAATGGATAAGAAATACTCAATAGGCTTAGATATCGGCACAAATAGCGTCG
GATGGGCGGTGATCACTGATGAATATAAGGTTCCGTCTAAAAAGTTCAAGGTTCTGGGAAATACAGACCG
CCACAGTATCAAAAAAAATCTTATAGGGGCTCTTTTATTTGACAGTGGAGAGACAGCGGAAGCGACTCGT
CTCAAACGGACAGCTCGTAGAAGGTATACACGTCGGAAGAATCGTATTTGTTATCTACAGGAGATTTTTT
CAAATGAGATGGCGAAAGTAGATGATAGTTTCTTTCATCGACTTGAAGAGTCTTTTTTGGTGGAAGAAGA
CAAGAAGCATGAACGTCATCCTATTTTTGGAAATATAGTAGATGAAGTTGCTTATCATGAGAAATATCCA
ACTATCTATCATCTGCGAAAAAAATTGGTAGATTCTACTGATAAAGCGGATTTGCGCTTAATCTATTTGG
CCTTAGCGCATATGATTAAGTTTCGTGGTCATTTTTTGATTGAGGGAGATTTAAATCCTGATAATAGTGA
TGTGGACAAACTATTTATCCAGTTGGTACAAACCTACAATCAATTATTTGAAGAAAACCCTATTAACGCA
AGTGGAGTAGATGCTAAAGCGATTCTTTCTGCACGATTGAGTAAATCAAGACGATTAGAAAATCTCATTG
CTCAGCTCCCCGGTGAGAAGAAAAATGGCTTATTTGGGAATCTCATTGCTTTGTCATTGGGTTTGACCCC
TAATTTTAAATCAAATTTTGATTTGGCAGAAGATGCTAAATTACAGCTTTCAAAAGATACTTACGATGAT
GATTTAGATAATTTATTGGCGCAAATTGGAGATCAATATGCTGATTTGTTTTTGGCAGCTAAGAATTTAT
CAGATGCTATTTTACTTTCAGATATCCTAAGAGTAAATACTGAAATAACTAAGGCTCCCCTATCAGCTTC
AATGATTAAACGCTACGATGAACATCATCAAGACTTGACTCTTTTAAAAGCTTTAGTTCGACAACAACTT
CCAGAAAAGTATAAAGAAATCTTTTTTGATCAATCAAAAAACGGATATGCAGGTTATATTGATGGGGGAG
CTAGCCAAGAAGAATTTTATAAATTTATCAAACCAATTTTAGAAAAAATGGATGGTACTGAGGAATTATT
GGTGAAACTAAATCGTGAAGATTTGCTGCGCAAGCAACGGACCTTTGACAACGGCTCTATTCCCCATCAA
ATTCACTTGGGTGAGCTGCATGCTATTTTGAGAAGACAAGAAGACTTTTATCCATTTTTAAAAGACAATC
GTGAGAAGATTGAAAAAATCTTGACTTTTCGAATTCCTTATTATGTTGGTCCATTGGCGCGTGGCAATAG
TCGTTTTGCATGGATGACTCGGAAGTCTGAAGAAACAATTACCCCATGGAATTTTGAAGAAGTTGTCGAT
AAAGGTGCTTCAGCTCAATCATTTATTGAACGCATGACAAACTTTGATAAAAATCTTCCAAATGAAAAAG
TACTACCAAAACATAGTTTGCTTTATGAGTATTTTACGGTTTATAACGAATTGACAAAGGTCAAATATGT
TACTGAAGGAATGCGAAAACCAGCATTTCTTTCAGGTGAACAGAAGAAAGCCATTGTTGATTTACTCTTC
AAAACAAATCGAAAAGTAACCGTTAAGCAATTAAAAGAAGATTATTTCAAAAAAATAGAATGTTTTGATA
GTGTTGAAATTTCAGGAGTTGAAGATAGATTTAATGCTTCATTAGGTACCTACCATGATTTGCTAAAAAT
TATTAAAGATAAAGATTTTTTGGATAATGAAGAAAATGAAGATATCTTAGAGGATATTGTTTTAACATTG
ACCTTATTTGAAGATAGGGAGATGATTGAGGAAAGACTTAAAACATATGCTCACCTCTTTGATGATAAGG
TGATGAAACAGCTTAAACGTCGCCGTTATACTGGTTGGGGACGTTTGTCTCGAAAATTGATTAATGGTAT
TAGGGATAAGCAATCTGGCAAAACAATATTAGATTTTTTGAAATCAGATGGTTTTGCCAATCGCAATTTT
ATGCAGCTGATCCATGATGATAGTTTGACATTTAAAGAAGACATTCAAAAAGCACAAGTGTCTGGACAAG
GCGATAGTTTACATGAACATATTGCAAATTTAGCTGGTAGCCCTGCTATTAAAAAAGGTATTTTACAGAC
TGTAAAAGTTGTTGATGAATTGGTCAAAGTAATGGGGCGGCATAAGCCAGAAAATATCGTTATTGAAATG
GCACGTGAAAATCAGACAACTCAAAAGGGCCAGAAAAATTCGCGAGAGCGTATGAAACGAATCGAAGAAG
GTATCAAAGAATTAGGAAGTCAGATTCTTAAAGAGCATCCTGTTGAAAATACTCAATTGCAAAATGAAAA
GCTCTATCTCTATTATCTCCAAAATGGAAGAGACATGTATGTGGACCAAGAATTAGATATTAATCGTTTA
AGTGATTATGATGTCGATCACATTGTTCCACAAAGTTTCCTTAAAGACGATTCAATAGACAATAAGGTCT
TAACGCGTTCTGATAAAAATCGTGGTAAATCGGATAACGTTCCAAGTGAAGAAGTAGTCAAAAAGATGAA
AAACTATTGGAGACAACTTCTAAACGCCAAGTTAATCACTCAACGTAAGTTTGATAATTTAACGAAAGCT
GAACGTGGAGGTTTGAGTGAACTTGATAAAGCTGGTTTTATCAAACGCCAATTGGTTGAAACTCGCCAAA
TCACTAAGCATGTGGCACAAATTTTGGATAGTCGCATGAATACTAAATACGATGAAAATGATAAACTTAT
TCGAGAGGTTAAAGTGATTACCTTAAAATCTAAATTAGTTTCTGACTTCCGAAAAGATTTCCAATTCTAT
AAAGTACGTGAGATTAACAATTACCATCATGCCCATGATGCGTATCTAAATGCCGTCGTTGGAACTGCTT
TGATTAAGAAATATCCAAAACTTGAATCGGAGTTTGTCTATGGTGATTATAAAGTTTATGATGTTCGTAA
AATGATTGCTAAGTCTGAGCAAGAAATAGGCAAAGCAACCGCAAAATATTTCTTTTACTCTAATATCATG
AACTTCTTCAAAACAGAAATTACACTTGCAAATGGAGAGATTCGCAAACGCCCTCTAATCGAAACTAATG
GGGAAACTGGAGAAATTGTCTGGGATAAAGGGCGAGATTTTGCCACAGTGCGCAAAGTATTGTCCATGCC
CCAAGTCAATATTGTCAAGAAAACAGAAGTACAGACAGGCGGATTCTCCAAGGAGTCAATTTTACCAAAA
AGAAATTCGGACAAGCTTATTGCTCGTAAAAAAGACTGGGATCCAAAAAAATATGGTGGTTTTGATAGTC
CAACGGTAGCTTATTCAGTCCTAGTGGTTGCTAAGGTGGAAAAAGGGAAATCGAAGAAGTTAAAATCCGT
TAAAGAGTTACTAGGGATCACAATTATGGAAAGAAGTTCCTTTGAAAAAAATCCGATTGACTTTTTAGAA
GCTAAAGGATATAAGGAAGTTAAAAAAGACTTAATCATTAAACTACCTAAATATAGTCTTTTTGAGTTAG
AAAACGGTCGTAAACGGATGCTGGCTAGTGCCGGAGAATTACAAAAAGGAAATGAGCTGGCTCTGCCAAG
CAAATATGTGAATTTTTTATATTTAGCTAGTCATTATGAAAAGTTGAAGGGTAGTCCAGAAGATAACGAA
CAAAAACAATTGTTTGTGGAGCAGCATAAGCATTATTTAGATGAGATTATTGAGCAAATCAGTGAATTTT
CTAAGCGTGTTATTTTAGCAGATGCCAATTTAGATAAAGTTCTTAGTGCATATAACAAACATAGAGACAA
ACCAATACGTGAACAAGCAGAAAATATTATTCATTTATTTACGTTGACGAATCTTGGAGCTCCCGCTGCT
TTTAAATATTTTGATACAACAATTGATCGTAAACGATATACGTCTACAAAAGAAGTTTTAGATGCCACTC
TTATCCATCAATCCATCACTGGTCTTTATGAAACACGCATTGATTTGAGTCAGCTAGGAGGTGACAAACG
TCCGGCAGCAACCAAAAAGGCAGGTCAGGCCAAAAAGAAATGAAAGGTGACGATGAATGGAAAATCAAAT
ACTGACACAACTCTATGGTCGTGGTTGGGCTTTTCCTCCGGTCTTTTCCCTTGAAAAGGGGGTAGAGATG
GCTGAAGGGGCGGAAGATGTGAGACAAAGTTTGCAGATTCTGTTTAGTACTGAGCCGGGGGAACGTCTTA
TGCGTGAAAATTATGGCTGCGGATTAAATGATTTTATGTTTGAAAATATCCGCAATGAACTTATTGCTGA
AATTGAATCCCATATCCATGACAACGTATTACGATATGAACCCCGGGCTGATATGACTGATATTCAGGTT
CGTCAATCCCCTGGCATGGGGAATACTTTGCAAGTGCAGGTCATGTATCGCCTGAGAGGGAGTGATATCA
ATCAACAAATCCAGGGAGTACTTGCACTGAGTGAAGGCCGGGTGACGGAGGTAGTATGAGTGAAGCGATT
GTGGTGGATGGTGACGTGTTACAGTTTGATCCCAACTTTGGCAATCGGCAGGTGACGGTTCCCAGCCCAG
GAAAAATTAGCGGCACAGGACATGCGCAGGTAAGTGGAAAAAAAGTGTGTATTCTGGGGGATGAGAAACA
GGTCAGGGTTTCTGCAACCTATATTACAACAACACATACTACGCCGGGAACAGGAACCATTACTATCAGT
GCTCTGGATGCTGGCCAGCAGGCCCTTCAGTGTACCAGTGGGGCGGCTTTAATTATCAAGGGGCAGCAAT
TTACGGCGATGTTTACGCCTGAATTGCCAGCCATGAATAATACAGTGACTCCGCCACAACCGGATGTTAC
GACACCTTCATCAGGAAAAGGACGTTTTATCACTCAACAAAATTTTGCTACCGTAAATTAGAGTATTGAC
TGAATTAAATAGAATTAACGAAGGTGTAAATAATTATTTATTTGCTGACGAATCGCTGTGACAAATAAAC
ACAGGTGATGTTATGGAATTAAATGAGTTAACTAACAAATTGTCAAATTTGGTGCCAATGACCGATTTTA
AATTAGATAATCGAGCCAGTTTGCAATTGCTTAAATATATTGAAGCGTATACGAAGATAATACCCTTTAA
TTCTGGCGATAAATATTGGAATGACTTTTTCTTTATGTCAGGAAATACGCCAGAGAAACTTGCAAAATTA
TATCAGAAAGAAATAGAACCCAATGGGGAGTTATTACCTCAGCAGGCTTTTTTGTTGGCGGTTTTGCGTT
TATTGGAAACACCAATATCCTTATTAAATGTATTACCTGCTGCTCATCGTGAGCTCTATTATCGGGAGCT
TTTAGGCTTGTCTTCCCATGCGGCACAGCCTGATCAGGTTGCTTTATCTATGGAACTGAATTCGACAGTG
ATGGAACAGCTGCTCCCTGAAGGAACCCTGTTTGAGGCTGGTCAGGATGAACAAGGCAATGCATTGCAAT
ATGCCCTGGATGCCAGTTTGCTGGCTAATCGTGGATATATCAGTGACTTGCGCTGGTTACGGAATGACGG
GGAAAAGCAATGGGTTACTTCTGCTCCATGGGATTTACAGGCACAGGTGTCACTGCCGTCTGATGGGATA
CGATTATTTGGTAAGACAAATAGTGATCAGCAGGTATTTGGTGGGGTGTTGATAACGTCATCACTTCTGG
CGATGGAAGCGGGGATAAGGAAGATCATTGTTACTTTTGAGCAGGAGATGAACACCCAAGAACTGGTGGC
ACAGGTCAGCAGTGGAAATCAATGGCTAACATTGACGTCTGAGGTAAATAAGAAAGAGGTCACACTGACA
CTGTCAGACAAAGAACCGGCAATCAGTGCGCCAGAGGATCTGGATAATCTCTTTTTCACGCAACCGGTAC
TCAGGCTACAGGGAAAGGATAGTCAGGCACTGCCGGAGGTGACGGGTATCAGCGTTTCGGAAAAGGATGA
TACTAAGGATACCTCTTTTGAGATGTATCACTTAACACCATTTGGTTATAGCAGTGATATAGAGCCATTG
GAGGAAAATCCAGCGTTATATTTAGGCTTTACTGATGTAAAGCCAGGGCAAACACTGGCGCTGTATTGGA
AATTAAAATCCCCGCAGCAACCAACCGTTTCCTGGTATTACCTGGATCAACATAATCAATGGGCTGAATT
GGATTCATGGGTCAGTGATGGAACCCAGAATCTGTATCAGGATGGTACTTGGCACGTTGAGTTGCCTGTG
GATGCATCCAATCAGGCAGAGCAGATGCCAGTTGGACGCTATTGGTTGCGGGCAGTGGTGGAGGTACCCG
CTCATGAGGGGGCGTTGGGGAAGGCTCCTTGGCTATATGGTCTAATCTATAACGCCATGACGGCAACCTT
GGTTAATGTAGATAGCATCAGTGACAGCCATTTCTTAACCCCTTTGCCTGCCAGCAGCATACAGCGGCCC
GTTGAACCCATCATTGTGTTGGCATCGGTCAACCAGCCTTGGGCATCATGGGGTGGACGTATACCTGAAT
CCTACAGTGCCTTTTTTGAACGGATAGCTCAAAACCTGTCTCATCGAAACCGGTCCTTAACCTGGGGAAA
TATGGTGACATTACTCAAAGAGCGTTATGTCAGCATCTTTGATGTTAAGTATCCAGGTAATGATGAACTC
ACCAGAGTGCCAGCATTGGAGCAGCAGCAACTAACAGTGATTCCAGCAAACCGGTACAACGATAGCGATG
ATTCTCTGCGTCCGGTACTGAATCCTGCTCGTCTGCAAGAGATGGCTGATTGGTTGCAGCAGAAAGACTC
TCCCTGGGCCTCTATTGAGGTCAGGAATCCAGAATACTTGGATGTGAAAATCCATTACGAGGTGATTTTT
AAACCTGATGTGAACGAAGATTTTGGCTATCGCCAGCTACAGCAGCAACTGTGTGAGGTGTATATGCCTT
GGAGCATAGATGAGCAGCGGCCCGTTGTATTGAATAACAGCATTAATTATTTCCAGTTGTTAGCCACTAT
TCAACAGCAACCGCTGGTTGAGCGAGTCACTCGTCTGACACTACATCGGGCTGATTCTTCTGATGAGAGT
GATGGTACAGCATCTGTGGAAGCCAAAGATAATGAAGTGCTTATTTTAGTCTGGGAAGAGGACGATAATC
TGCAATACCGAGGAAATGACTATGAGTAATCAGGATGCACTGTTTCATAGCGTTAAAGACGATATTCACT
TTGATACCTTGCTGGAACAAGCTCATCAGGTGATTGAAAAACAGGCTGAAAAACTGTGGAGTGATACGGC
AGAGCATGATCCGGGTATCACATTTTTGCAGGGAATCAGTTACGGTGTGTCAGATTTGGCTTACCGACAT
ACATTACCCCTGAAAGATTTACTGACTCCAGCGCCGGATGAGCAGCAGCAAGAGGGAATTTTTCCTGCCG
AATTTGGCCCGCATAATACACTGACTTGTGGGCCGGTGACAGCGGATGATTATCGCAAGGCATTGTTAGA
TCTACACAGCAGCGACAGCCTGGATGGTACTCAGCAGGATGAGGGGGATTTTCTGTTCCGGAGTGTGCAA
CTGGTGCGTGAACCGGAAAAACAGCGTTATACCTATTGGTATGATGCAACCAAGAGGGAATATAGCTTTG
TCAACAGTGAAGGGGCTAAAGAGTTTACCTTGCGGGGGAATTACTGGTTGTATCTGGAACCAACCCGTTG
GACTCAGGGTAATATTGCCGCTGCTACCAGACAACTGACAGAATTTTTGACTAAAAATCGCAATATTGGT
GAATCTGTCAGCAACATTATCTGGCTACAACCGGTTGATCTGCCACTGTTGCTGGATGTTGAACTGGATG
ATGATGTAGGTGCACAGGATGTCCCCGGTATTTTTGCGGCGGTGTATAGCACCGCAGAGCAGTATCTGAT
GCCTGGAGCACAGCGTTACCGTACGGAAGTACTGCAAAATGCTGGGATGAGCAATGATCAAATCTTCGAA
GGTCCATTATTGGAACATGGCTGGATACCAGAGCTGCCGGCAGCCCGTGATTATACTCAAAGGCTCACTC
TCAATCTTAGCCGGTTGGTAAATAGTCTGCTTGAGATTGAGGGCATTAAACATGTGAATCGTCTTCGTCT
GGATGATAGCTTCGATAAAACTGCTATTGAACCCGTTAAGGGGGATACCTGGTCGTGGTCGATCAAAGAG
GGCTATTATCCACGTCTTTGGGGAGAAGACCCACTTAACCAATTGGCGCAACAAAATGGCCCGCTTAGGG
TGATAGCCAAAGGAGGGATTAGCGTCAGTGTGAGTAAAGAGCAAATCCAGGCCAGTTTACCCAGTCAATC
ACTGATTCAAAATGAGCCGGTAATATTGGCTTACGGCCAGCACCGTGACGTTGGCAGCTATTATCCCGTC
AGTGATACTTTGCCGCCTTGCTATGGACTACAACATTCTTTGTCTGAAAGTGAACACTTATTGCCACTTC
ATCAATTTATGTTGCCATTTGAACAATTATTGGCCTGTGGTTGTCAACAGATAGCCATGCTCCCGCGGTT
ACTGGCTTTTCAGCGCGAAGGTTATGAGGTTTGGGGTGATCAGTGGCCCTTTAAGTCAGGCTCAGTGAAT
GATGACGCCCATCAAGATTATGCCCCTGCATTAAAGGATTTGTTAGGACAGATTGCGCTGGATAGTGATC
ATGAATTGGATATTATTAATTACTTGCTGGGTTACTTTGGCACACAGCGGGCACCGCGTACCTTTACGAC
ACAACTCGATGATTTTCGTGCGGTCCAACAGGGTTATCTGGCCCAGCAACCGACATTGACTTACCACCGC
TCCAATATTCGTATCGATCAGGTATCGTCGCTACAAAAACGTATTGCTGCTCGCATGGGGCTGGGCGGTG
AGTTGTTTAAACCTCAACCGGATCTGAGCCAACTGCCTTTTTATTTGATTGAACATCGAGCGTTGCTGCC
AGTCAAACCCAATAGTCAGTTTGATAAGGAACAGAAACCAGCCTCGGTGACAGAGGAGGGGGGCAGCCAA
ACAGGTCAACATTATGTGGTCATTGAACAGAAGGGCATTGATGGCAAGCTGACACAGGGGCAAGTGATCA
ATTTAATTCTGTATGAAGGAGAGCAGGGAGAAACCCAATTTACGATACGCGGTCAGATGGTATTCAAAAC
CGAGGGGGATAAGTTTTGGTTGGATGTGAATAATAGTGCGCAACTGGAATATAATCTGGCGCGGGTAATG
ACAGCAGCCAAGGCGAGTAAACTCTTTTGGCAAAACAGCCCGGTATGGATGGAGGATATGGGCTATCGTC
TGGCCTATGCTAGTGACCAATCCTCATTGCCTGTGAATCAACGGCGCTTGACCCGCACAGTGCAAACTCC
ATTCCCGCCGATGGTTGTTGTAGGTAGCGAAATCACCCTGTTAAAGCAGGTGGGGATAGTCAATTTAAAA
AAAGCGGAGTCAGAAAAACTTTATGCAAAAGTTGTTAGCTTTGATCGCATTGAAGGGACCTTGATTATTG
AGCGTTTGGGTAATTCCACTCTGGCTTTTCCTACCTCGGAAGAGGCGTGGCGGTATAGTTGGTATTTTTC
GGGGGAGAAATATGAAAGGACTGACCGCTTTTCATTTGTGATTAGCGTAGTAGTGAACAGTGACTTAATT
AAATTGCCCGGTGTTGATCCCTATAAATTGGAAGAATGGGTGAAAGAAACGATTCTTACCGAATTTCCAG
CTCATATTTCTATGATTATCCATTGGATGGATCGGGAAGCCTTTTTAAATTTCGCCAATACCTATCAGCG
TTGGCAAAATAATGGTACGCCACTGGGGGATGCGGCTTATTCCATTCTAGAAAGTTTGACACTTGGTAAA
TTGCCATCTGCCTTAAAAGGTGTTGGCACAATGCGTATTGCCACATCTAGTCAAAGAGAAGAAGTGGTGG
GTAGTAATGGTGATCAATGGAATACAGATGGAATAACCCAGAATGAATTATTCTATGTTCCTAAAGAGAG
CTAGGAAAAATAAATATCTGCCACTAATGATGTTGAATTAAATATGTTTTCTGGAGTTAATCATGAACGA
AACTCGTTATAATGCAACTGTACAAGAACAACAAACATTATCTAATCCAAAAGCTGTTGGACCTGACATC
GATAAATTAAAGGATAAATTTAAAGAGGGCAGTATTCCCCTGCAAACCGATTTCAATGAGTTAATTGATA
TTGCCGATATTGGACGTAAAGCCTGTGGTCAAGCGCCACAACAAAATGGCCCAGGAGAAGGATTGAAATT
GGCTGATGACGGTACGCTTAATTTAAAAATAGGCACTTTTTCCAATAAAGACTTTTCTCCATTAATATTA
AAAGATGATGTTTTATCTGTAGATCTTGGTAGTGGTCTGACTAATGAAACCAATGGAATCTGTGTCGGTC
AGGGCGATGGTATTACAGTTAACACTAGCAATGTAGCTGTAAAACAAGGTAACGGAATTAGCGTTACTAG
TAGTGGTGGTGTTGCCGTTAAAGTTAGTGCTAATAAGGGACTTAGCGTTGATAGTAGTGGTGTTGCAGTT
AAAGTTAATACTGATAAGGGAATTAGCGTTGATGGTAATGGTGTTGCAGTTAAAGTTAATACTAGTAAAG
GAATTAGCGTTGATAATACAGGTGTTGCAGTTATAGCTAATGCTAGTAAGGGAATTAGCGTTGATGGTAG
TGGTGTTGCAGTTATAGCTAATACTAGTAAAGGAATTAGCGTTGATGGTAGTGGTGTTGCAGTTATAGCT
AATACTAGTAAAGGAATTAGCGTTGATAATACAGGTGTTGCAGTTATAGCTAATGCTAGTAAGGGAATTA
GCGTTGATGGTAGTGGTGTTGCAGTTATAGCTAATACTAGTAAAGGAATTAGCGTTGATGGTAGTGGTGT
TGCAGTTATAGCTAATACTAGTAAAGGAATTAGCGTTGATAGTAGTGGTGTTGCAGTTAAAGTTAAAGCT
AATGGCGGAATTAAAGTAGATGCTAATGGTGTTGCAATTGATCCTAATAATGTACTCCCCAAGGGAGTGA
TTGTAATGTTCTCTGGCAGTACTGCACCAACTGGTTGGGCGTTATGTGATGGCAATAATGGTACACCAAA
TTTAATCGATCGATTTATTTTAGGTGGGAAAGGGACTGATATTAATGGAGTGAGTACTAATACAGCTTCA
GGTACTAAAAATAGTAAGTTATTCGATTTCAGTTCTGATGAAGCTACATTAACTATTGATGGTAAAACAC
TGGGGAGAGGCGGTTCTGGCGGCGGTGGTTCTGGCGGTAACGATAAACTGACCCTGTGGACCACACCGGC
ACCGAGTCCGAATTGTCGTCTGAATGCAGAAAAAGATGCAAAACTGACACTGGTTCTGACCAAATGTGGT
AGCCAGATTCTGGCAACCGTTAGCGTTCTGGCAGTTAAAGGTAGCCTGGCACCGATTAGCGGCACCGTTC
AGAGCGCACATCTGATTATTCGTTTTGATGAAAATGGCGTGCTGCTGAATAATAGCTTTCTGGATCCGGA
ATATTGGAATTTTCGTAATGGTGATCTGACCGAAGGCACCGCATATACCAATGCAGTTGGTTTTATGCCG
AATCTGAGCGCATATCCGAAAAGCCATGGTAAAACCGCAAAAAGCAATATTGTTAGCCAGGTGTATCTGA
ACGGCGATAAAACAAAACCGGTTACACTGACCATTACACTGAATGGCACCCAAGAAACCGGTGATACCAC
ACCGAGCGCCTATAGCATGAGCTTTAGCTGGGATTGGAGCGGTCATAACTATATCAATGAAATTTTTGCG
ACCAGCAGCTACACCTTTAGCTATATTGCACAAGAAGGTGGCTCTGGTGGTGGTGGTTCAGGTGGTCACG
ATCATGATATTAAGATAACGGGCACAGGAAAACATTCTCACAAAAACAAAGTAACAGTCCCTTATTATAT
TCTGGCTTTCATCATAAAGCTTTAATATATATGAAAAATTGAAAATATAAATTATCCATTAATAATAAAG
AGGATATTAGCATGACTTCGGAGCCAAATCTGTTAAACCGGATTACAATTACTATTGAAGCTAATAATCA
ACAAGTAGCTAGAAAAGTATTGCATGGCTCCTTGCTTAATCAAGCTAATATAAATAAATTATTTAATTCA
TACTTTAATGAATATGAAATTAATAGGGGTGTTTATTTAGAAACATTAATCCTGAATCTTGGTACGATAA
ATTTCCATGATTTTAATTCATTGTTTCCTACTCTCCTAAAAGCTGCATTGAATAAAGAATTCAGTCAATA
TCAGATAAACAACCATAGGGAAGAAATGCTATTTAATGAGACAATATCAAATCAAGCTACTGATAAGTCT
TACATATTTGGCGATAACAAATTAATTGATGCAGAGAATTTCATTCACTTTTTATATCAAAAGCATTCCA
CATTAAATCTAGTAGAAGCAATGGGAAATAATGGTATTGAAAAATTAACAAATCAGTTAACACAAATAGA
AAATAAATTTGCGTTATTATTGGCAAAAAGTTGTTTGTCTGAGGAAGGCTTAAAACGACTCTTGGCTATC
AAACAACCCGATTTATTAATCGCTATCAATCGCAGATTATCTGAAAGAATAAATAGACCACAATATCAGG
AGAAGCTTGTTTCCTGCGGACAACTGATATTTAGTGCTCTGGGATATATACAACAGTACAATATACAGGA
AATTCCTAAACCGGATGAAAAAGTTATTGCACGCATAACAACTGAACTTAATAATAATGGTTTGCTTAAT
ACAATACCTATTATTACACTATTTCGTCAGAGTGGGATTAACGATTCATCACTAAATGATTGGCTAAAGA
AAATCTGGCAGGTGAGATCAATTTCACAGTTATGCAGAAAGTATCTTTCTGCTAAGGAATACCAATATCT
GTCAGAACATTTTGTTTCAAAGAGCGTCGATAAAAATAGATATGATGAAGAGCCCGTAAATCAGAGCATA
TTATCAAGGTTGAATAATAATTCCATTAAAGAAGGAAATAATCACAGTCAACTCTGTACTCTCAGTAGAC
TATATTCTGAACCCGTTGTATTACCTGAACAAACCATTCTACGTCAGGTTAGTAATACAGTAGATCAGAG
CATATTATCAAGGTTGAATAATGCCTCCATTAAAGAAGGAAATAACCAAAGTCAACTTCGCACTCTCAGT
AGACTATATTCTGAGCCCGTTGCATTACCTGAACAAACCATTCCACGTCAGGTTAGTAATACAGGTATAT
TAATTCTATGGCCAATGCTACCTACACTATTTAACCAGCTTGGTCTACTTGAGAAAAAGAAATTTATCCA
TCGTCAGGCCCAGTTTAATGCCGTTGATTTTCTTGATTACCTGATTTGGGGAACCGAAGATGTGAAAGTG
GAACGAAAGGTTTTGAATAATGTTCTATGTGGGTTAATGGCTGATGAAATTACTGAACCAATGCCTATTG
AACCAGAAAAACAATGGATAATAATTCAATGGCTGGACGCTATTATCTCCCAACTTTCTGGCTGGAAAAA
GTTAAGTCGTAATGACGTCCGTCAATTATTTCTACAACGACCAGGAGAATTACTGATCAATGAACAGGAA
ATTAAAATCACAATACAGCAACAACCATTTGATGCTCTGTTAACTGATTGGCCGTGGCCAATGAATATGG
CTTGTTTTAGCTGGTTGAGTCAACCATTAACCATTACGTGGTTATAACCATTGACCACAATGACTTAGTC
TGAGTAAAAAATATGAATATATCGCCTGTTTTTTATGATTCATTGAATCAGGATAACGACCGTGATCTAT
CGTTTTTATTTAGCGAACTGGAACGAATAGATCTCGCTCTTCAACACCATTTTTATTGTGTAGAAAGTCA
GCGAAGTGAGCTCCTGGATGAGTTTCTGCTCACTGAGGCGGAAGTGGTGACCAGGCTGGATAAGCCACTT
GGTAAACCTCATTGGATAAATGATGATTATCTGGCGATATCGCAAAAGGGCAATGTAAGCCTAATGGCAG
CGTCCAGATTAATGGATCTGATCGAACGCTTTGAACTGACTGATTTTGAGCGCGATGTTTTACTATTAGG
CTTATTGCCCCATTTTGATAGCCGCTATTATCGACTGTTTTCGCTGATTCAAGGGGGACAACAGGGTCGA
TTACCTTCTTTTGCGCTGGCATTGGAACTGTTTTGCCACTCGGCGCTGGAGAAACAGGTACAGCAAGCGA
GTTTTCTGCACCGGGCACCTTTGATGGGTTGCCAGCTATTATCCATCGATACTAGTCAAAAAACGCTGGC
CTGGCTCCAGACTCCCTTTATTACTGACAGCGGGGTATATCACTTTTTACTGGGGCATCACTACATTATG
CCGGCTTTAGAACATTGTGCTGAGTGGTTAACACCGACAGGGATTGGCTGTTATCCTGAAGGATTAAAAC
AAGTACTGGGTAACGTATTGTTATCTGACAACGATAATATTAGACCGATTGTCTTATTACGGGGAATGGC
CGGCAGTGCCAGAGCTTATACCATTACTAATATGATGGCTTCAGAAGGGAAGCAAACACTGCTGGTAGAT
ATATCCAAACTTGCTGATAGCGATGAAAAAAACATTATTCTTCAGATAAAGCATATTTTGCGGGAAACCC
GCATGCATGGAGCATGTTTATTATTACGGAATTTTTGCTTGTTAGTGGAACAGAATAAACAACTATTGGA
CTCCCTGTCAGAGTTATTGAATCAACCTGAATTAAGAATTGTTTGCCTGATTGAGCCTTATTCCCCATTG
GTATGGCTGAAAAAGATACCGGTATTACTGATTGAGATGCCACTTTTAACGCCTGCGGAAAAAGCCAGAT
TGTTAATTGCCAGCTTACCGGATAATTGTTCCGAGGATATTGATACGATAACTTTAAGCCAGCGTTACAC
TTTTAACCCAGAAACCCTGCCATTGATTTTGCAAGAGGCCCAGCTTTATCAACAGCAGCGAGATCCGCTG
GATATCTTGCAGCAATGCGATATACGCCAGGCATTAAATTTGCGTGCTCAACAAAATTTCGGTCAATTGG
CACAGCGGATTATTCCTAAGCGCTCATTAAAGGATTTATTGGTATCCGATGAGATTGCTCAGCAGTTACG
GGAAATACTCATAACAATTAAGTATCGGGAACAGGTTCTGGCGGGAGGGTTTAAAGATAAAATTGCCTAT
GGCACTGGTATCAGCGCCCTGTTTTATGGTGATTCAGGCACTGGAAAAACCATGGCAGCAGAAGTGATTG
CTGACCACATTGGCGTTGACTTAATAAAAGTGGATTTATCTACAGTAGTGAATAAATACATCGGTGAAAC
AGAAAAAAACTTATCCCGTATTTTCGATTTGGCGGAACAGGATGCAGGGGTATTATTCTTTGATGAAGCT
GACGCACTGTTTGGTAAACGCAGTGAAACTAAAGATTCCCAGGACAGACATGCCAATATTGAAGTTTCTT
ACTTATTACAGCGCCTGGAGAATTACCCGGGTCTGGTCATTTTATCCACCAATAATCGTGGTCATTTAGA
CAGTGCTTTTAATCGTCGTTTTACTTTCATTACCCGTTTTACTTACCCGGATGAAAAAATCCGTAAAAAA
ATGTGGCAGGAAATTTGGCCTAGAAATATAAAAATATCGGAAGATATCGATTTTAACGAATTAGCTCAAC
GAACAAGCGTGACTGGCGCGAATATCCGCAATATTGCTTTATTGTCTTCATTCTTTGCTTCAGAGCAGGG
GAATGATGAAGTCAGTAATGAAAATATTGAAATTGCATTGAAGCGTGAATTAGCTAAAGTCGGACGATTA
ACATTTTAAAAGTTATCACAATGAAAGTATTGAAATATTAAATAAATTTATTACCAAAAAGTTATCACGA
TATAATTTAAGAGAGGTTTTTTATGTTAAACACGCAAACTATTATTGATGTCAATAAGGCAATGGATGCC
ATGCTGCGCGCATATCTGAATCAAGATATTGCCATTCGTTTTGATCTACCTGAATTGGATACTATGCAAT
CTGATGCGATGGTAAGTATCTTTCTTTATGACATTCATGAAGATTTACAGCTTCGCTCGGCAGAATCAAG
AGGGTTTGATGTTTATGCCGGGAGGTTATTGCCTGGTTGGGTAAATATTAAATGTAACTATCTGATTACC
TATTGGGAAGCTTCTAAGCCAGCGACTGATGCCAGCAGTCCGGATAGCCAACCTGATAACCAGGCAATAC
AAGTGATGTCACAAGTATTAAATGCCTTGATTAATAATCGTCAATTGGCAGGTATTCCTGGTGCTTATAC
TCAGGTTGTACCGCCTAAAGAGAGTTTAAATAGCCTGGGGAATTTCTGGCAATCACTGGGTAATCGCCCA
CGGCTTTCTCTCAATTATTCAGTGACAGTACCTGTTAGCCTAAACGATGGTCAGGATAGCGCGACTCCGG
TTACCGCGGTTTCTTCTACAGTGGAACAAACGGCATCGCTCAGTCAAGAAGTGGTTAGTCATGCTTTACG
CGAATTACTCATTACGGAATTAGGAGGAGGAGAGGATAACCGGTTGGTACTGAGTAAAGTTGAATTATCC
GCAGTGAAAGAGACGATGACTCAAGACAGTCCGGCTCAGATGATTATATTGTTGTCTGTTTCAGGCATTA
CACGACAGGAATATTTGAAGGAAATTGATAATATCTTTGATCGTTGGGTAAATAATGCTGAAGTTATTAC
CACTATTGATGATTGTGGGATTAGAATTGAAAGTATAACGAAAGATAATCTTGTAGGAATTTAAATTTTT
TTAATTAAATAAAGGAATTAATATTGATTTGATAGAGCATGTAATCAATAACTTCTATGAAAATGTTGAA
AAACAATACACGGAAACACTTAACTTACAATTAAATTGTTAAAG
